Addgene plasmid #219266: SFFV-TET3-Brd 339
Purpose: Transcription factor TET3 with a specific barcode assigned.
Depositing lab: Filipe Pereira. Depositing organization: Center for Neuroscience and Cell Biology, University of Coimbra. Publication: A combinatorial transcription factor screening platform for immune cell reprogramming. Kurochkin I, Altman AR, Caiado I, Pertiga-Cabral D, Halitzki E, Minaeva M, Zimmermannova O, Henriques-Oliveira L, Klein D, Nair M, Oliveira D, Cajal LR, Knittel R, Feick C, Ringner M, Martin M, Cirovic B, Pires CF, Rosa FF, Sitnicka E, Theis FJ, Pereira CF. Cell Syst. 2026 Jan 21;17(1):101457. doi: 10.1016/j.cels.2025.101457. Epub 2026 Jan 14. PubMed 41539305.
Backbone
  Vector backbone: SFFV-MCS
  Backbone size w/o insert (bp): 6638
  Vector type: Lentiviral
Growth in bacteria
  Bacterial resistance: Ampicillin, 100 μg/mL
  Growth temperature: 37°C
  Growth strain: NEB Stable
  Copy number: High Copy
Gene/Insert
  Gene/Insert name: TET3
  Species: H. sapiens (human)
  Insert size (bp): 5388
  Mutation: Codon optimized
  Entrez Gene: TET3 (a.k.a. hCG_40738)
  Promoter: The spleen focus-forming virus (SFFV) promoter
  Cloning method: Restriction Enzyme; 5′ cloning site Bsp119I (not destroyed); 3′ cloning site BstHI (not destroyed)
Terms and licenses: Academic/Nonprofit Terms; Industry Terms: Not Available to Industry
Depositor comments: Barcode sequence cloned into XbaI restriction site. Design of plasmid is as follows: SFFV-[TF sequence]-WPRE-[Barcode sequence].
How to cite: SFFV-TET3-Brd 339 was a gift from Filipe Pereira (Addgene plasmid # 219266 ; http://n2t.net/addgene:219266 ; RRID:Addgene_219266)
