[The description below was written by a language model from this plasmid's Addgene catalogue record and pLannotate feature annotations shown in this document.]
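Description:
SFFV-TET3-Brd 339 is a lentiviral transfer plasmid of about 12 kb, built on the SFFV-MCS backbone, that expresses a codon-optimized human TET3 open reading frame together with an identifying DNA barcode. It is maintained in E. coli through a high-copy ColE1/pUC-type origin and selected with ampicillin via the β-lactamase gene. The bacterial portion also carries pBluescript-derived remnants, including an f1 origin, lacZα and lac promoter/operator fragments, and T7 and T3 promoters. The viral portion has a third-generation-style layout. An RSV promoter drives a truncated HIV-1 5' LTR, followed by the Ψ packaging signal with a gag fragment, the Rev response element and the cPPT/CTS. A self-inactivating ΔU3 3' LTR closes the vector genome, with an SV40 polyadenylation signal and SV40 origin sequence downstream.

Within the proviral region, the spleen focus-forming virus (SFFV) LTR promoter drives the roughly 5.4 kb TET3 coding sequence, which was inserted between retained restriction sites of the multiple cloning site. TET3 is a dioxygenase that oxidizes 5-methylcytosine to 5-hydroxymethylcytosine and further derivatives, and so contributes to DNA demethylation and epigenetic reprogramming. A WPRE follows the coding sequence to enhance transcript stability and expression. According to the depositor, the barcode sits after the WPRE at an XbaI site, although it is not annotated separately in the feature table. Because the barcode lies upstream of the 3' LTR, it should form part of the expressed transcript, which would allow the delivered factor to be identified by sequencing. No mammalian selection marker or fluorescent reporter is annotated. The construct belongs to a barcoded transcription factor collection made for combinatorial screening in immune cell reprogramming.
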