Features (pLannotate 1.2.2; 29 found; start..end, strand, type, name):
     94..112     -  promoter       T7 promoter: promoter for bacteriophage T7 RNA polymerase
    120..275     +  CDS            lacZα (fragment): LacZα fragment of β-galactosidase; lacZ fragment
    280..708     +  rep_origin     f1 ori (sequence partly withheld): f1 bacteriophage origin of replication; arrow indicates direction of (+) strand synthesis
    761..865     +  promoter       AmpR promoter: bla
    866..1726    +  CDS            AmpR: β-lactamase; bla; confers resistance to ampicillin, carbenicillin, and related antibiotics
   1897..2485    +  rep_origin     ori: high-copy-number ColE1/pMB1/pBR322/pUC origin of replication
   2668..2760    +  CDS            lacI (fragment): lac repressor; lacI; The lac repressor binds to the lac operator to inhibit transcription in E. coli. This inhibition can be relieved by adding lactose or isopropyl-β-D-thiogalactopyranoside (IPTG).
   2773..2794    +  protein_bind   CAP binding site: CAP binding activates transcription in the presence of cAMP. E. coli catabolite activator protein
   2809..2839    +  promoter       lac promoter: promoter for the E. coli lac operon
   2843..2865    +  protein_bind   lac operator (fragment): The lac repressor binds to the lac operator to inhibit transcription in E. coli. This inhibition can be relieved by adding lactose or isopropyl-β-D-thiogalactopyranoside (IPTG). lac repressor encoded by lacI
   2908..2926    +  promoter       T3 promoter: promoter for bacteriophage T3 RNA polymerase
   2954..3180    +  promoter       RSV promoter: Rous sarcoma virus enhancer/promoter
   3181..3361    +  LTR            5' LTR (truncated): truncated 5' long terminal repeat (LTR) from HIV-1
   3408..3533    +  misc_feature   HIV-1 Ψ: packaging signal of human immunodeficiency virus type 1
   3517..3880    +  CDS            HIV-1 gag (fragment): gag protein from human immunodeficiency virus 1; gag
   4026..4259    +  misc_feature   RRE: The Rev response element (RRE) of HIV-1 allows for Rev-dependent mRNA export from the nucleus to the cytoplasm.
   4636..4736    +  CDS            Rev (fragment): human immunodeficiency virus 1 (HIV-1) Rev protein; rev; enhances nuclear export of unspliced and incompletely spliced viral mRNAs
   4755..4872    +  misc_feature   cPPT/CTS: central polypurine tract and central termination sequence of HIV-1
   4906..5307    +  promoter       SFFV promoter: spleen focus-forming virus long terminal repeat (LTR) promoter
   5317..5340    +  misc_feature   MCS (fragment): pBluescript multiple cloning site
   5365..10749   +  CDS            TET3: TET3_HUMAN - Also known as KIAA0401. Experimental evidence at protein level: Swiss-Prot protein existence level 1. Dioxygenase that catalyzes the conversion of the modified genomic base 5-methylcytosine (5mC) into 5-hydroxymethylcytosine (5hmC) and plays a key role in epigenetic chromatin reprogramming in the zygote following fertilization (PubMed:31928709). Also mediates subsequent conversion of 5hmC into 5-formylcytosine (5fC), and conversion of 5fC to 5-carboxylcytosine (5caC). Conversion of 5mC into 5hmC, 5fC and 5caC probably constitutes the first step in cytosine demethylation (By simila
  10760..10785   +  misc_feature   MCS (fragment): pBluescript multiple cloning site
  10785..10844   +  CDS            S (fragment): HBSAG_WHV6 - Experimental evidence at transcript level: Swiss-Prot protein existence level 2. The middle envelope protein plays an important role in the budding of the virion. It is involved in the induction of budding in a nucleocapsid independent way. In this process the majority of envelope proteins bud to form subviral lipoprotein particles of 22 nm of diameter that do not contain a nucleocapsid (By similarity). From Woodchuck hepatitis B virus (isolate w64/pWS23) (WHV).
  10976..11379   +  misc_feature   WPRE: woodchuck hepatitis virus posttranscriptional regulatory element
  11437..11496   +  CDS            nef (fragment): NEF_HV1Z2 - Experimental evidence at protein level: Swiss-Prot protein existence level 1. Extracellular Nef protein targets CD4(+) T-lymphocytes for apoptosis by interacting with CXCR4 surface receptors. From Human immunodeficiency virus type 1 group M subtype D (isolate Z2/CDC-Z34) (HIV-1).
  11498..11731   +  LTR            3' LTR (ΔU3): self-inactivating 3' long terminal repeat (LTR) from HIV-1
  11803..11924   +  polyA_signal   SV40 poly(A) signal: SV40 polyadenylation signal
  11943..11964   +  rep_origin     SV40 ori (fragment): SV40 origin of replication
  11964..73      +  rep_origin     SV40 ori (across the origin): SV40 origin of replication
>Addgene plasmid #219266 | SFFV-TET3-Brd 339 | addgene full sequence | sequence record 449026 | Addgene NGS Result
ATTTATGCAGAGGCCGAGGCCGCCTCGGCCTCTGAGCTATTCCAGAAGTAGTGAGGAGGCTTTTTTGGAG
GCCTAGGGACGTACCCAATTCGCCCTATAGTGAGTCGTATTACGCGCGCTCACTGGCCGTCGTTTTACAA
CGTCGTGACTGGGAAAACCCTGGCGTTACCCAACTTAATCGCCTTGCAGCACATCCCCCTTTCGCCAGCT
GGCGTAATAGCGAAGAGGCCCGCACCGATCGCCCTTCCCAACAGTTGCGCAGCCTGAATGGCGAATGGG
[124 nt withheld, positions 280-403]
C
[91 nt withheld, positions 405-495]
A
[49 nt withheld, positions 497-545]
CCTTTGACGTTGGAGTCCACGTTCTTT
[37 nt withheld, positions 573-609]
ACCCTATCTCGGTCTATTCTTTTGATTTATAAGGGATTTTGCCGATTTCGGCCTATTGGTTAAAAAATGA
GCTGATTTAACAAAAATTTAACGCGAATTTTAACAAAATATTAACGCTTACAATTTAGGTGGCACTTTTC
GGGGAAATGTGCGCGGAACCCCTATTTGTTTATTTTTCTAAATACATTCAAATATGTATCCGCTCATGAG
ACAATAACCCTGATAAATGCTTCAATAATATTGAAAAAGGAAGAGTATGAGTATTCAACATTTCCGTGTC
GCCCTTATTCCCTTTTTTGCGGCATTTTGCCTTCCTGTTTTTGCTCACCCAGAAACGCTGGTGAAAGTAA
AAGATGCTGAAGATCAGTTGGGTGCACGAGTGGGTTACATCGAACTGGATCTCAACAGCGGTAAGATCCT
TGAGAGTTTTCGCCCCGAAGAACGTTTTCCAATGATGAGCACTTTTAAAGTTCTGCTATGTGGCGCGGTA
TTATCCCGTATTGACGCCGGGCAAGAGCAACTCGGTCGCCGCATACACTATTCTCAGAATGACTTGGTTG
AGTACTCACCAGTCACAGAAAAGCATCTTACGGATGGCATGACAGTAAGAGAATTATGCAGTGCTGCCAT
AACCATGAGTGATAACACTGCGGCCAACTTACTTCTGACAACGATCGGAGGACCGAAGGAGCTAACCGCT
TTTTTGCACAACATGGGGGATCATGTAACTCGCCTTGATCGTTGGGAACCGGAGCTGAATGAAGCCATAC
CAAACGACGAGCGTGACACCACGATGCCTGTAGCAATGGCAACAACGTTGCGCAAACTATTAACTGGCGA
ACTACTTACTCTAGCTTCCCGGCAACAATTAATAGACTGGATGGAGGCGGATAAAGTTGCAGGACCACTT
CTGCGCTCGGCCCTTCCGGCTGGCTGGTTTATTGCTGATAAATCTGGAGCCGGTGAGCGTGGGTCTCGCG
GTATCATTGCAGCACTGGGGCCAGATGGTAAGCCCTCCCGTATCGTAGTTATCTACACGACGGGGAGTCA
GGCAACTATGGATGAACGAAATAGACAGATCGCTGAGATAGGTGCCTCACTGATTAAGCATTGGTAACTG
TCAGACCAAGTTTACTCATATATACTTTAGATTGATTTAAAACTTCATTTTTAATTTAAAAGGATCTAGG
TGAAGATCCTTTTTGATAATCTCATGACCAAAATCCCTTAACGTGAGTTTTCGTTCCACTGAGCGTCAGA
CCCCGTAGAAAAGATCAAAGGATCTTCTTGAGATCCTTTTTTTCTGCGCGTAATCTGCTGCTTGCAAACA
AAAAAACCACCGCTACCAGCGGTGGTTTGTTTGCCGGATCAAGAGCTACCAACTCTTTTTCCGAAGGTAA
CTGGCTTCAGCAGAGCGCAGATACCAAATACTGTTCTTCTAGTGTAGCCGTAGTTAGGCCACCACTTCAA
GAACTCTGTAGCACCGCCTACATACCTCGCTCTGCTAATCCTGTTACCAGTGGCTGCTGCCAGTGGCGAT
AAGTCGTGTCTTACCGGGTTGGACTCAAGACGATAGTTACCGGATAAGGCGCAGCGGTCGGGCTGAACGG
GGGGTTCGTGCACACAGCCCAGCTTGGAGCGAACGACCTACACCGAACTGAGATACCTACAGCGTGAGCT
ATGAGAAAGCGCCACGCTTCCCGAAGGGAGAAAGGCGGACAGGTATCCGGTAAGCGGCAGGGTCGGAACA
GGAGAGCGCACGAGGGAGCTTCCAGGGGGAAACGCCTGGTATCTTTATAGTCCTGTCGGGTTTCGCCACC
TCTGACTTGAGCGTCGATTTTTGTGATGCTCGTCAGGGGGGCGGAGCCTATGGAAAAACGCCAGCAACGC
GGCCTTTTTACGGTTCCTGGCCTTTTGCTGGCCTTTTGCTCACATGTTCTTTCCTGCGTTATCCCCTGAT
TCTGTGGATAACCGTATTACCGCCTTTGAGTGAGCTGATACCGCTCGCCGCAGCCGAACGACCGAGCGCA
GCGAGTCAGTGAGCGAGGAAGCGGAAGAGCGCCCAATACGCAAACCGCCTCTCCCCGCGCGTTGGCCGAT
TCATTAATGCAGCTGGCACGACAGGTTTCCCGACTGGAAAGCGGGCAGTGAGCGCAACGCAATTAATGTG
AGTTAGCTCACTCATTAGGCACCCCAGGCTTTACACTTTATGCTTCCGGCTCGTATGTTGTGTGGAATTG
TGAGCGGATAACAATTTCACACAGGAAACAGCTATGACCATGATTACGCCAAGCGCGCAATTAACCCTCA
CTAAAGGGAACAAAAGCTGGAGCTGCAAGCTTAATGTAGTCTTATGCAATACTCTTGTAGTCTTGCAACA
TGGTAACGATGAGTTAGCAACATGCCTTACAAGGAGAGAAAAAGCACCGTGCATGCCGATTGGTGGAAGT
AAGGTGGTACGATCGTGCCTTATTAGGAAGGCAACAGACGGGTCTGACATGGATTGGACGAACCACTGAA
TTGCCGCATTGCAGAGATATTGTATTTAAGTGCCTAGCTCGATACATAAACGGGTCTCTCTGGTTAGACC
AGATCTGAGCCTGGGAGCTCTCTGGCTAACTAGGGAACCCACTGCTTAAGCCTCAATAAAGCTTGCCTTG
AGTGCTTCAAGTAGTGTGTGCCCGTCTGTTGTGTGACTCTGGTAACTAGAGATCCCTCAGACCCTTTTAG
TCAGTGTGGAAAATCTCTAGCAGTGGCGCCCGAACAGGGACTTGAAAGCGAAAGGGAAACCAGAGGAGCT
CTCTCGACGCAGGACTCGGCTTGCTGAAGCGCGCACGGCAAGAGGCGAGGGGCGGCGACTGGTGAGTACG
CCAAAAATTTTGACTAGCGGAGGCTAGAAGGAGAGAGATGGGTGCGAGAGCGTCAGTATTAAGCGGGGGA
GAATTAGATCGCGATGGGAAAAAATTCGGTTAAGGCCAGGGGGAAAGAAAAAATATAAATTAAAACATAT
AGTATGGGCAAGCAGGGAGCTAGAACGATTCGCAGTTAATCCTGGCCTGTTAGAAACATCAGAAGGCTGT
AGACAAATACTGGGACAGCTACAACCATCCCTTCAGACAGGATCAGAAGAACTTAGATCATTATATAATA
CAGTAGCAACCCTCTATTGTGTGCATCAAAGGATAGAGATAAAAGACACCAAGGAAGCTTTAGACAAGAT
AGAGGAAGAGCAAAACAAAAGTAAGACCACCGCACAGCAAGCGGCCGCTGATCTTCAGACCTGGAGGAGG
AGATATGAGGGACAATTGGAGAAGTGAATTATATAAATATAAAGTAGTAAAAATTGAACCATTAGGAGTA
GCACCCACCAAGGCAAAGAGAAGAGTGGTGCAGAGAGAAAAAAGAGCAGTGGGAATAGGAGCTTTGTTCC
TTGGGTTCTTGGGAGCAGCAGGAAGCACTATGGGCGCAGCGTCAATGACGCTGACGGTACAGGCCAGACA
ATTATTGTCTGGTATAGTGCAGCAGCAGAACAATTTGCTGAGGGCTATTGAGGCGCAACAGCATCTGTTG
CAACTCACAGTCTGGGGCATCAAGCAGCTCCAGGCAAGAATCCTGGCTGTGGAAAGATACCTAAAGGATC
AACAGCTCCTGGGGATTTGGGGTTGCTCTGGAAAACTCATTTGCACCACTGCTGTGCCTTGGAATGCTAG
TTGGAGTAATAAATCTCTGGAACAGATTTGGAATCACACGACCTGGATGGAGTGGGACAGAGAAATTAAC
AATTACACAAGCTTAATACACTCCTTAATTGAAGAATCGCAAAACCAGCAAGAAAAGAATGAACAAGAAT
TATTGGAATTAGATAAATGGGCAAGTTTGTGGAATTGGTTTAACATAACAAATTGGCTGTGGTATATAAA
ATTATTCATAATGATAGTAGGAGGCTTGGTAGGTTTAAGAATAGTTTTTGCTGTACTTTCTATAGTGAAT
AGAGTTAGGCAGGGATATTCACCATTATCGTTTCAGACCCACCTCCCAACCCCGAGGGGACCCGACAGGC
CCGAAGGAATAGAAGAAGAAGGTGGAGAGAGAGACAGAGACAGATCCATTCGATTAGTGAACGGATCTCG
ACGGTATCGGTTAACTTTTAAAAGAAAAGGGGGGATTGGGGGGTACAGTGCAGGGGAAAGAATAGTAGAC
ATAATAGCAACAGACATACAAACTAAAGAATTACAAAAACAAATTACAAAAATTCAAAATTTTATCGATC
ACGAGACTAGCCTCGAGCTGGCTGCAGTAACGCCATTTTGCAAGGCATGGAAAAATACCAAACCAAGAAT
AGAGAAGTTCAGATCAAGGGCGGGTACATGAAAATAGCTAACGTTGGGCCAAACAGGATATCTGCGGTGA
GCAGTTTCGGCCCCGGCCCGGGGCCAAGAACAGATGGTCACCGCAGTTTCGGCCCCGGCCCGAGGCCAAG
AACAGATGGTCCCCAGATATGGCCCAACCCTCAGCAGTTTCTTAAGACCCATCAGATGTTTCCAGGCTCC
CCCAAGGACCTGAAATGACCCTGCGCCTTATTTGAATTAACCAATCAGCCTGCTTCTCGCTTCTGTTCGC
GCGCTTCTGCTTCCCGAGCTCTATAAAAGAGCTCACAACCCCTCACTCGGCGCGCCAGTCCTCCGACAGA
CTGAGTCGGCCGGTCGAATCAAGCTTATCGATACCGTCGACGGATCCGCTAGCCCGCGGTTCGAAATGAG
CCAGTTTCAGGTGCCCCTGGCCGTCCAGCCGGACCTGCCAGGCCTTTATGACTTCCCTCAGCGCCAGGTG
ATGGTAGGGAGCTTCCCGGGGTCTGGGCTCTCCATGGCTGGGAGTGAGTCCCAACTCCGAGGGGGTGGAG
ATGGTCGAAAGAAACGGAAACGGTGTGGTACTTGTGAGCCCTGCCGGCGGCTGGAAAACTGTGGCGCTTG
CACTAGCTGTACCAACCGCCGCACGCACCAGATCTGCAAACTGCGAAAATGTGAGGTGCTGAAGAAAAAA
GTAGGGCTTCTCAAGGAGGTGGAAATAAAGGCTGGTGAAGGAGCCGGGCCGTGGGGACAAGGAGCGGCTG
TCAAGACAGGCTCAGAGCTCAGCCCAGTTGATGGACCTGTTCCAGGTCAGATGGACTCAGGGCCAGTGTA
CCATGGGGACTCACGGCAGCTAAGCGCCTCAGGGGTGCCGGTCAATGGTGCTAGAGAGCCCGCTGGACCC
AGTCTGCTGGGGACTGGGGGTCCTTGGCGGGTAGACCAAAAGCCCGACTGGGAGGCTGCCCCAGGCCCAG
CTCATACTGCTCGCCTGGAAGATGCCCACGATCTGGTGGCCTTTTCGGCTGTGGCCGAAGCTGTGTCCTC
TTATGGGGCCCTTAGCACCCGGCTCTATGAAACCTTCAACCGTGAGATGAGTCGTGAGGCTGGGAACAAC
AGCAGGGGACCCCGGCCAGGGCCTGAGGGCTGCTCTGCTGGCAGCGAAGACCTTGACACACTGCAGACGG
CCCTGGCCCTCGCGCGGCATGGTATGAAACCACCCAACTGCAACTGCGATGGCCCAGAATGCCCTGACTA
CCTCGAGTGGCTGGAGGGGAAGATCAAGTCTGTGGTCATGGAAGGAGGGGAGGAGCGGCCCAGGCTCCCA
GGGCCTCTGCCTCCTGGTGAGGCCGGCCTCCCAGCACCAAGCACCAGGCCACTCCTCAGCTCAGAGGTGC
CCCAGATCTCTCCCCAAGAGGGCCTGCCCCTGTCCCAGAGTGCCCTGAGCATTGCCAAGGAAAAAAACAT
CAGCTTGCAGACCGCCATTGCCATTGAGGCCCTCACACAGCTCTCCTCTGCCCTCCCGCAGCCTTCTCAT
TCCACCCCCCAGGCTTCTTGCCCCCTTCCTGAGGCCTTGTCACCTCCTGCCCCTTTCAGATCTCCCCAGT
CTTACCTCCGGGCTCCCTCATGGCCTGTGGTTCCTCCTGAAGAGCACTCATCTTTTGCTCCTGATAGCTC
TGCCTTCCCTCCAGCAACTCCTAGAACTGAGTTCCCTGAAGCCTGGGGCACTGACACCCCTCCAGCAACG
CCCCGGAGCTCCTGGCCCATGCCTCGCCCAAGCCCCGATCCCATGGCTGAACTGGAGCAGTTGTTGGGCA
GCGCCAGTGATTACATCCAGTCAGTATTCAAGCGGCCTGAGGCCCTGCCTACCAAGCCCAAGGTCAAGGT
GGAGGCACCCTCTTCCTCCCCGGCCCCGGCCCCATCCCCTGTACTTCAGAGGGAGGCTCCCACGCCATCC
TCGGAGCCCGACACCCACCAGAAGGCCCAGACCGCCCTGCAGCAGCACCTCCACCACAAGCGCAGCCTCT
TCCTAGAACAGGTGCACGACACCTCCTTCCCTGCTCCTTCAGAGCCTTCTGCTCCTGGCTGGTGGCCCCC
ACCAAGTTCACCTGTCCCACGGCTTCCAGACAGACCACCCAAGGAGAAGAAGAAGAAGCTCCCAACACCA
GCTGGAGGTCCCGTGGGAACGGAGAAAGCTGCCCCTGGGATCAAGCCCAGTGTCCGAAAGCCCATTCAGA
TCAAGAAGTCCAGGCCCCGGGAAGCACAGCCCCTCTTCCCACCTGTCCGACAGATTGTCCTGGAAGGGCT
TAGGTCCCCAGCCTCCCAGGAAGTGCAGGCTCATCCACCGGCCCCTCTGCCTGCCTCACAGGGCTCTGCT
GTGCCCCTGCCCCCAGAACCTTCTCTTGCGCTATTTGCACCTAGTCCCTCCAGGGACAGCCTGCTGCCCC
CTACTCAGGAAATGAGGTCCCCCAGCCCCATGACAGCCTTGCAGCCAGGCTCCACTGGCCCTCTTCCCCC
TGCCGATGACAAGCTGGAAGAGCTCATCCGGCAGTTTGAGGCTGAATTTGGAGATAGCTTTGGGCTTCCC
GGCCCCCCTTCTGTGCCCATTCAGGACCCCGAGAACCAGCAAACATGTCTCCCAGCCCCTGAGAGCCCCT
TTGCTACCCGTTCCCCCAAGCAAATCAAGATTGAGTCTTCGGGGGCTGTGACTGTGCTCTCAACCACCTG
CTTCCATTCAGAGGAGGGAGGACAGGAGGCCACACCCACCAAGGCTGAGAACCCACTCACACCCACCCTC
AGTGGCTTCTTGGAGTCACCTCTTAAGTACCTGGACACACCCACCAAGAGTCTGCTGGACACACCTGCCA
AGAGAGCCCAGGCCGAGTTCCCCACCTGCGATTGCGTCGAACAAATAGTGGAGAAAGATGAAGGTCCATA
TTATACTCACTTGGGATCTGGCCCCACGGTCGCCTCTATCCGGGAACTCATGGAGGAGCGGTATGGAGAG
AAGGGGAAAGCCATCCGGATCGAGAAGGTCATCTACACGGGGAAGGAGGGAAAGAGCTCCCGCGGTTGCC
CCATTGCAAAGTGGGTGATCCGCAGGCACACGCTGGAGGAGAAGCTACTCTGCCTGGTGCGGCACCGGGC
AGGCCACCACTGCCAGAACGCTGTGATCGTCATCCTCATCCTGGCCTGGGAGGGCATTCCCCGTAGCCTC
GGAGACACCCTCTACCAGGAGCTCACCGACACCCTCCGGAAGTATGGGAACCCCACCAGCCGGAGATGCG
GCCTCAACGATGACCGGACCTGCGCTTGCCAAGGCAAAGACCCCAACACCTGTGGTGCCTCCTTCTCCTT
TGGTTGTTCCTGGAGCATGTACTTCAACGGCTGCAAGTATGCTCGGAGCAAGACACCTCGCAAGTTCCGC
CTCGCAGGGGACAATCCCAAAGAGGAAGAAGTGCTCCGGAAGAGTTTCCAGGACCTGGCCACCGAAGTCG
CTCCCCTGTACAAGCGACTGGCCCCTCAGGCCTATCAGAACCAGGTGACCAACGAGGAAATAGCGATTGA
CTGCCGTCTGGGGCTGAAGGAAGGACGGCCCTTCGCGGGGGTCACGGCCTGCATGGACTTCTGTGCCCAC
GCCCACAAGGACCAGCATAACCTCTACAATGGGTGCACCGTGGTCTGCACCCTGACCAAGGAAGACAATC
GCTGCGTGGGCAAGATTCCCGAGGATGAGCAGCTGCATGTTCTCCCCCTGTACAAGATGGCCAACACGGA
TGAGTTTGGTAGCGAGGAGAACCAGAATGCAAAGGTGGGCAGCGGAGCCATCCAGGTGCTCACCGCCTTC
CCCCGCGAGGTCCGACGCCTGCCCGAGCCTGCCAAGTCCTGCCGCCAGCGGCAGCTGGAAGCCAGAAAGG
CAGCAGCCGAGAAGAAGAAGATTCAGAAGGAGAAGCTGAGCACTCCGGAGAAGATCAAGCAGGAGGCCCT
GGAGCTGGCGGGCATTACGTCGGACCCAGGCCTGTCTCTGAAGGGTGGATTGTCCCAGCAAGGCCTGAAG
CCCTCCCTCAAGGTGGAGCCGCAGAACCACTTCAGCTCCTTCAAGTACAGCGGCAACGCGGTGGTGGAGA
GCTACTCGGTGCTGGGCAACTGCCGGCCCTCCGACCCTTACAGCATGAACAGCGTGTACTCCTACCACTC
CTACTATGCACAGCCCAGCCTGACCTCCGTCAATGGCTTCCACTCCAAGTACGCTCTCCCGTCTTTTAGC
TACTATGGCTTTCCATCCAGCAACCCCGTCTTCCCCTCTCAGTTCCTGGGTCCTGGTGCCTGGGGGCATA
GTGGCAGCAGTGGCAGTTTTGAGAAGAAGCCAGACCTCCACGCTCTGCACAACAGCCTGAGCCCGGCCTA
CGGTGGTGCTGAGTTTGCCGAGCTGCCCAGCCAGGCTGTTCCCACAGACGCCCACCACCCCACTCCTCAC
CACCAGCAGCCTGCGTACCCAGGCCCCAAGGAGTATCTGCTTCCCAAGGCCCCCCTACTCCACTCAGTGT
CCAGGGACCCCTCCCCCTTTGCCCAGAGCTCCAACTGCTACAACAGATCCATCAAGCAAGAGCCAGTAGA
CCCGCTGACCCAGGCTGAGCCTGTGCCCAGAGACGCTGGCAAGATGGGCAAGACACCTCTGTCCGAGGTG
TCTCAGAATGGAGGACCCAGTCACCTTTGGGGACAGTACTCAGGAGGCCCAAGCATGTCCCCCAAGAGGA
CTAACGGTGTGGGTGGCAGCTGGGGTGTGTTCTCGTCTGGGGAGAGTCCTGCCATCGTCCCTGACAAGCT
CAGTTCCTTTGGGGCCAGCTGCCTGGCCCCTTCCCACTTCACAGATGGCCAGTGGGGGCTGTTCCCCGGT
GAGGGGCAGCAGGCAGCTTCCCACTCTGGAGGACGGCTGCGAGGCAAACCGTGGAGCCCCTGCAAGTTTG
GGAACAGCACCTCGGCCTTGGCTGGGCCCAGCCTGACTGAGAAGCCGTGGGCGCTGGGGGCAGGGGATTT
CAACTCGGCCCTGAAAGGTAGTCCTGGGTTCCAAGACAAGCTGTGGAACCCCATGAAAGGAGAGGAGGGC
AGGATTCCAGCCGCAGGGGCCAGCCAGCTGGACAGGGCCTGGCAGTCCTTTGGTCTGCCCCTGGGATCCA
GCGAGAAGCTGTTTGGGGCTCTGAAGTCAGAGGAGAAGCTGTGGGACCCCTTCAGCCTGGAGGAGGGGCC
GGCTGAGGAGCCCCCCAGCAAGGGAGCGGTGAAGGAGGAGAAGGGCGGTGGTGGTGCGGAGGAGGAAGAG
GAGGAGCTGTGGTCGGACAGTGAACACAACTTCCTGGACGAGAACATCGGCGGCGTGGCCGTGGCCCCAG
CCCACGGCTCCATCCTCATCGAGTGTGCCCGGCGGGAGCTGCACGCCACCACGCCGCTTAAGAAGCCCAA
CCGCTGCCACCCCACCCGCATCTCGCTGGTCTTCTACCAGCACAAGAACCTCAACCAGCCCAACCACGGG
CTGGCCCTCTGGGAAGCCAAGATGAAGCAGCTGGCGGAGAGGGCACGGGCACGGCAGGAGGAGGCTGCCC
GGCTGGGCCTGGGCCAGCAGGAGGCCAAGCTCTACGGGAAGAAGCGCAAGTGGGGGGGCACTGTGGTTGC
TGAGCCCCAGCAGAAAGAGAAGAAGGGGGTCGTCCCCACCCGGCAGGCACTGGCTGTGCCCACAGACTCG
GCGGTCACCGTGTCCTCCTATGCCTACACGAAGGTCACTGGCCCCTACAGCCGCTGGATCTAGACCGGTC
GGATCCCCCGGGCTGCAGGAATTCGAGCATCTTACCGCCATTTATTCCCATATTTGTTCTGTTTTTCTTG
ATTTGGGTATACATTTAAATGTTAATAAAACAAAATGGTGGGGCAATCATTTACATTTTTAGGGATATGT
AATTACTAGTTCAGGTGTATTGCCACAAGACAAACATGTTAAGAAACTTTCCCGTTATTTACGCTCTGTT
CCTGTTAATCAACCTCTGGATTACAAAATTTGTGAAAGATTGACTGATATTCTTAACTATGTTGCTCCTT
TTACGCTGTGTGGATATGCTGCTTTAATGCCTCTGTATCATGCTATTGCTTCCCGTACGGCTTTCGTTTT
CTCCTCCTTGTATAAATCCTGGTTGCTGTCTCTTTATGAGGAGTTGTGGCCCGTTGTCCGTCAACGTGGC
GTGGTGTGCTCTGTGTTTGCTGACGCAACCCCCACTGGCTGGGGCATTGCCACCACCTGTCAACTCCTTT
CTGGGACTTTCGCTTTCCCCCTCCCGATCGCCACGGCAGAACTCATCGCCGCCTGCCTTGCCCGCTGCTG
GACAGGGGCTAGGTTGCTGGGCACTGATAATTCCGTGGTGTTGTCGGGGAAGCTGACGTCCTTTGCAATT
CGATATCAAGCTGTACCTTCTAGATGTACAGGTGTGCCAGCGCTTCTAGACCAATGACTTACAAGGCAGC
TGTAGATCTTAGCCACTTTTTAAAAGAAAAGGGGGGACTGGAAGGGCTAATTCACTCCCAACGAAGACAA
GATCTGCTTTTTGCTTGTACTGGGTCTCTCTGGTTAGACCAGATCTGAGCCTGGGAGCTCTCTGGCTAAC
TAGGGAACCCACTGCTTAAGCCTCAATAAAGCTTGCCTTGAGTGCTTCAAGTAGTGTGTGCCCGTCTGTT
GTGTGACTCTGGTAACTAGAGATCCCTCAGACCCTTTTAGTCAGTGTGGAAAATCTCTAGCAGTAGTAGT
TCATGTCATCTTATTATTCAGTATTTATAACTTGCAAAGAAATGAATATCAGAGAGTGAGAGGAACTTGT
TTATTGCAGCTTATAATGGTTACAAATAAAGCAATAGCATCACAAATTTCACAAATAAAGCATTTTTTTC
ACTGCATTCTAGTTGTGGTTTGTCCAAACTCATCAATGTATCTTATCATGTCTGGCTCTAGCTATCCCGC
CCCTAACTCCGCCCATCCCGCCCCTAACTCCGCCCAGTTCCGCCCATTCTCCGCCCCATGGCTGACTAAT
TTTTTTT
