>Addgene plasmid #219266 | SFFV-TET3-Brd 339 | depositor partial sequence | sequence record 428278 | TF ORF
ATGAGCCAGTTTCAGGTGCCCCTGGCCGTCCAGCCGGACCTGCCAGGCCTTTATGACTTCCCTCAGCGCC
AGGTGATGGTAGGGAGCTTCCCGGGGTCTGGGCTCTCCATGGCTGGGAGTGAGTCCCAACTCCGAGGGGG
TGGAGATGGTCGAAAGAAACGGAAACGGTGTGGTACTTGTGAGCCCTGCCGGCGGCTGGAAAACTGTGGC
GCTTGCACTAGCTGTACCAACCGCCGCACGCACCAGATCTGCAAACTGCGAAAATGTGAGGTGCTGAAGA
AAAAAGTAGGGCTTCTCAAGGAGGTGGAAATAAAGGCTGGTGAAGGAGCCGGGCCGTGGGGACAAGGAGC
GGCTGTCAAGACAGGCTCAGAGCTCAGCCCAGTTGATGGACCTGTTCCAGGTCAGATGGACTCAGGGCCA
GTGTACCATGGGGACTCACGGCAGCTAAGCGCCTCAGGGGTGCCGGTCAATGGTGCTAGAGAGCCCGCTG
GACCCAGTCTGCTGGGGACTGGGGGTCCTTGGCGGGTAGACCAAAAGCCCGACTGGGAGGCTGCCCCAGG
CCCAGCTCATACTGCTCGCCTGGAAGATGCCCACGATCTGGTGGCCTTTTCGGCTGTGGCCGAAGCTGTG
TCCTCTTATGGGGCCCTTAGCACCCGGCTCTATGAAACCTTCAACCGTGAGATGAGTCGTGAGGCTGGGA
ACAACAGCAGGGGACCCCGGCCAGGGCCTGAGGGCTGCTCTGCTGGCAGCGAAGACCTTGACACACTGCA
GACGGCCCTGGCCCTCGCGCGGCATGGTATGAAACCACCCAACTGCAACTGCGATGGCCCAGAATGCCCT
GACTACCTCGAGTGGCTGGAGGGGAAGATCAAGTCTGTGGTCATGGAAGGAGGGGAGGAGCGGCCCAGGC
TCCCAGGGCCTCTGCCTCCTGGTGAGGCCGGCCTCCCAGCACCAAGCACCAGGCCACTCCTCAGCTCAGA
GGTGCCCCAGATCTCTCCCCAAGAGGGCCTGCCCCTGTCCCAGAGTGCCCTGAGCATTGCCAAGGAAAAA
AACATCAGCTTGCAGACCGCCATTGCCATTGAGGCCCTCACACAGCTCTCCTCTGCCCTCCCGCAGCCTT
CTCATTCCACCCCCCAGGCTTCTTGCCCCCTTCCTGAGGCCTTGTCACCTCCTGCCCCTTTCAGATCTCC
CCAGTCTTACCTCCGGGCTCCCTCATGGCCTGTGGTTCCTCCTGAAGAGCACTCATCTTTTGCTCCTGAT
AGCTCTGCCTTCCCTCCAGCAACTCCTAGAACTGAGTTCCCTGAAGCCTGGGGCACTGACACCCCTCCAG
CAACGCCCCGGAGCTCCTGGCCCATGCCTCGCCCAAGCCCCGATCCCATGGCTGAACTGGAGCAGTTGTT
GGGCAGCGCCAGTGATTACATCCAGTCAGTATTCAAGCGGCCTGAGGCCCTGCCTACCAAGCCCAAGGTC
AAGGTGGAGGCACCCTCTTCCTCCCCGGCCCCGGCCCCATCCCCTGTACTTCAGAGGGAGGCTCCCACGC
CATCCTCGGAGCCCGACACCCACCAGAAGGCCCAGACCGCCCTGCAGCAGCACCTCCACCACAAGCGCAG
CCTCTTCCTAGAACAGGTGCACGACACCTCCTTCCCTGCTCCTTCAGAGCCTTCTGCTCCTGGCTGGTGG
CCCCCACCAAGTTCACCTGTCCCACGGCTTCCAGACAGACCACCCAAGGAGAAGAAGAAGAAGCTCCCAA
CACCAGCTGGAGGTCCCGTGGGAACGGAGAAAGCTGCCCCTGGGATCAAGCCCAGTGTCCGAAAGCCCAT
TCAGATCAAGAAGTCCAGGCCCCGGGAAGCACAGCCCCTCTTCCCACCTGTCCGACAGATTGTCCTGGAA
GGGCTTAGGTCCCCAGCCTCCCAGGAAGTGCAGGCTCATCCACCGGCCCCTCTGCCTGCCTCACAGGGCT
CTGCTGTGCCCCTGCCCCCAGAACCTTCTCTTGCGCTATTTGCACCTAGTCCCTCCAGGGACAGCCTGCT
GCCCCCTACTCAGGAAATGAGGTCCCCCAGCCCCATGACAGCCTTGCAGCCAGGCTCCACTGGCCCTCTT
CCCCCTGCCGATGACAAGCTGGAAGAGCTCATCCGGCAGTTTGAGGCTGAATTTGGAGATAGCTTTGGGC
TTCCCGGCCCCCCTTCTGTGCCCATTCAGGACCCCGAGAACCAGCAAACATGTCTCCCAGCCCCTGAGAG
CCCCTTTGCTACCCGTTCCCCCAAGCAAATCAAGATTGAGTCTTCGGGGGCTGTGACTGTGCTCTCAACC
ACCTGCTTCCATTCAGAGGAGGGAGGACAGGAGGCCACACCCACCAAGGCTGAGAACCCACTCACACCCA
CCCTCAGTGGCTTCTTGGAGTCACCTCTTAAGTACCTGGACACACCCACCAAGAGTCTGCTGGACACACC
TGCCAAGAGAGCCCAGGCCGAGTTCCCCACCTGCGATTGCGTCGAACAAATAGTGGAGAAAGATGAAGGT
CCATATTATACTCACTTGGGATCTGGCCCCACGGTCGCCTCTATCCGGGAACTCATGGAGGAGCGGTATG
GAGAGAAGGGGAAAGCCATCCGGATCGAGAAGGTCATCTACACGGGGAAGGAGGGAAAGAGCTCCCGCGG
TTGCCCCATTGCAAAGTGGGTGATCCGCAGGCACACGCTGGAGGAGAAGCTACTCTGCCTGGTGCGGCAC
CGGGCAGGCCACCACTGCCAGAACGCTGTGATCGTCATCCTCATCCTGGCCTGGGAGGGCATTCCCCGTA
GCCTCGGAGACACCCTCTACCAGGAGCTCACCGACACCCTCCGGAAGTATGGGAACCCCACCAGCCGGAG
ATGCGGCCTCAACGATGACCGGACCTGCGCTTGCCAAGGCAAAGACCCCAACACCTGTGGTGCCTCCTTC
TCCTTTGGTTGTTCCTGGAGCATGTACTTCAACGGCTGCAAGTATGCTCGGAGCAAGACACCTCGCAAGT
TCCGCCTCGCAGGGGACAATCCCAAAGAGGAAGAAGTGCTCCGGAAGAGTTTCCAGGACCTGGCCACCGA
AGTCGCTCCCCTGTACAAGCGACTGGCCCCTCAGGCCTATCAGAACCAGGTGACCAACGAGGAAATAGCG
ATTGACTGCCGTCTGGGGCTGAAGGAAGGACGGCCCTTCGCGGGGGTCACGGCCTGCATGGACTTCTGTG
CCCACGCCCACAAGGACCAGCATAACCTCTACAATGGGTGCACCGTGGTCTGCACCCTGACCAAGGAAGA
CAATCGCTGCGTGGGCAAGATTCCCGAGGATGAGCAGCTGCATGTTCTCCCCCTGTACAAGATGGCCAAC
ACGGATGAGTTTGGTAGCGAGGAGAACCAGAATGCAAAGGTGGGCAGCGGAGCCATCCAGGTGCTCACCG
CCTTCCCCCGCGAGGTCCGACGCCTGCCCGAGCCTGCCAAGTCCTGCCGCCAGCGGCAGCTGGAAGCCAG
AAAGGCAGCAGCCGAGAAGAAGAAGATTCAGAAGGAGAAGCTGAGCACTCCGGAGAAGATCAAGCAGGAG
GCCCTGGAGCTGGCGGGCATTACGTCGGACCCAGGCCTGTCTCTGAAGGGTGGATTGTCCCAGCAAGGCC
TGAAGCCCTCCCTCAAGGTGGAGCCGCAGAACCACTTCAGCTCCTTCAAGTACAGCGGCAACGCGGTGGT
GGAGAGCTACTCGGTGCTGGGCAACTGCCGGCCCTCCGACCCTTACAGCATGAACAGCGTGTACTCCTAC
CACTCCTACTATGCACAGCCCAGCCTGACCTCCGTCAATGGCTTCCACTCCAAGTACGCTCTCCCGTCTT
TTAGCTACTATGGCTTTCCATCCAGCAACCCCGTCTTCCCCTCTCAGTTCCTGGGTCCTGGTGCCTGGGG
GCATAGTGGCAGCAGTGGCAGTTTTGAGAAGAAGCCAGACCTCCACGCTCTGCACAACAGCCTGAGCCCG
GCCTACGGTGGTGCTGAGTTTGCCGAGCTGCCCAGCCAGGCTGTTCCCACAGACGCCCACCACCCCACTC
CTCACCACCAGCAGCCTGCGTACCCAGGCCCCAAGGAGTATCTGCTTCCCAAGGCCCCCCTACTCCACTC
AGTGTCCAGGGACCCCTCCCCCTTTGCCCAGAGCTCCAACTGCTACAACAGATCCATCAAGCAAGAGCCA
GTAGACCCGCTGACCCAGGCTGAGCCTGTGCCCAGAGACGCTGGCAAGATGGGCAAGACACCTCTGTCCG
AGGTGTCTCAGAATGGAGGACCCAGTCACCTTTGGGGACAGTACTCAGGAGGCCCAAGCATGTCCCCCAA
GAGGACTAACGGTGTGGGTGGCAGCTGGGGTGTGTTCTCGTCTGGGGAGAGTCCTGCCATCGTCCCTGAC
AAGCTCAGTTCCTTTGGGGCCAGCTGCCTGGCCCCTTCCCACTTCACAGATGGCCAGTGGGGGCTGTTCC
CCGGTGAGGGGCAGCAGGCAGCTTCCCACTCTGGAGGACGGCTGCGAGGCAAACCGTGGAGCCCCTGCAA
GTTTGGGAACAGCACCTCGGCCTTGGCTGGGCCCAGCCTGACTGAGAAGCCGTGGGCGCTGGGGGCAGGG
GATTTCAACTCGGCCCTGAAAGGTAGTCCTGGGTTCCAAGACAAGCTGTGGAACCCCATGAAAGGAGAGG
AGGGCAGGATTCCAGCCGCAGGGGCCAGCCAGCTGGACAGGGCCTGGCAGTCCTTTGGTCTGCCCCTGGG
ATCCAGCGAGAAGCTGTTTGGGGCTCTGAAGTCAGAGGAGAAGCTGTGGGACCCCTTCAGCCTGGAGGAG
GGGCCGGCTGAGGAGCCCCCCAGCAAGGGAGCGGTGAAGGAGGAGAAGGGCGGTGGTGGTGCGGAGGAGG
AAGAGGAGGAGCTGTGGTCGGACAGTGAACACAACTTCCTGGACGAGAACATCGGCGGCGTGGCCGTGGC
CCCAGCCCACGGCTCCATCCTCATCGAGTGTGCCCGGCGGGAGCTGCACGCCACCACGCCGCTTAAGAAG
CCCAACCGCTGCCACCCCACCCGCATCTCGCTGGTCTTCTACCAGCACAAGAACCTCAACCAGCCCAACC
ACGGGCTGGCCCTCTGGGAAGCCAAGATGAAGCAGCTGGCGGAGAGGGCACGGGCACGGCAGGAGGAGGC
TGCCCGGCTGGGCCTGGGCCAGCAGGAGGCCAAGCTCTACGGGAAGAAGCGCAAGTGGGGGGGCACTGTG
GTTGCTGAGCCCCAGCAGAAAGAGAAGAAGGGGGTCGTCCCCACCCGGCAGGCACTGGCTGTGCCCACAG
ACTCGGCGGTCACCGTGTCCTCCTATGCCTACACGAAGGTCACTGGCCCCTACAGCCGCTGGATCTAG
