>Addgene plasmid #219266 | SFFV-TET3-Brd 339 | depositor partial sequence | sequence record 428279 | Barcode sequence
TGTACAGGTGTGCCAGCGCT
